Addgene plasmid #48554: pFUSB4_GTGG
Depositing lab: Stephen Ekker. Depositing organization: Mayo Foundation for Medical Education and Research. Publication: High Efficiency In Vivo Genome Engineering with a Simplified 15-RVD GoldyTALEN Design. Ma AC, Lee HB, Clark KJ, Ekker SC. PLoS One. 2013 May 29;8(5):e65259. doi: 10.1371/journal.pone.0065259. Print 2013. PubMed 23734242.
Backbone
  Vector backbone: pFUS_B4
  Vector type: Mammalian Expression, TALEN
Growth in bacteria
  Bacterial resistance: Spectinomycin, 50 μg/mL
  Growth temperature: 37°C
  Growth strain: Top10
  Copy number: Unknown
Gene/Insert
  Gene/Insert name: RVD sequence: NN NG NN NN
  Species: Synthetic
  Cloning method: Unknown
  Sequencing primers: 5′ ttgatgcctggcagttccct; 3′ cgaaccgaacaggcttatgt
Terms and licenses: Academic/Nonprofit Terms; Industry Terms: Not Available to Industry
Depositor comments: Plasmid was created using Golden Gate cloning.
How to cite: pFUSB4_GTGG was a gift from Stephen Ekker (Addgene plasmid # 48554 ; http://n2t.net/addgene:48554 ; RRID:Addgene_48554)
