[The description below was written by a language model from this plasmid's Addgene catalogue record and pLannotate feature annotations shown in this document.]
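Description:
pFUSB4_GTGG is a small (about 2.9 kb) bacterial intermediate plasmid from a Golden Gate TALEN assembly system, built in the pFUS_B4 array vector. It carries a pre-assembled, synthetic block of four TAL effector repeats whose repeat-variable diresidues are NN NG NN NN. Under the standard TALE code these correspond to the DNA bases G, T, G and G, which gives the plasmid its name. The catalogue lists the vector type as mammalian expression/TALEN. However, the annotated features show no eukaryotic promoter, polyadenylation signal or nuclease domain, so the plasmid appears to be a repeat-module donor rather than an expression construct in its own right. The repeat array itself was not recognised by the automated annotation and so is missing from the feature table.

The plasmid replicates in E. coli from a high-copy ColE1/pUC-type origin. Selection is with spectinomycin, through an aadA (SmR) aminoglycoside adenylyltransferase gene that lies downstream of a class 1 integron Pc promoter fragment and a short gentamicin acetyltransferase remnant. Other annotated features are the rrnB T1 and T2 terminators and small lacI and lacZα fragments. The lacZα remnant fits with a blue/white screening cassette having been replaced when the repeats were inserted, although the record does not say this; the depositor notes only that Golden Gate cloning was used.

The associated publication describes a simplified 15-RVD GoldyTALEN design for in vivo genome engineering. In that context, ready-made four-repeat plasmids like this one would serve as library components, combined with other repeat arrays and ligated into a final TALEN backbone. This reduces the number of assembly steps needed to build a custom nuclease.
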