Features (pLannotate 1.2.2; 8 found; start..end, strand, type, name):
      3..39      -  CDS            lacZα (fragment): LacZα fragment of β-galactosidase; lacZ fragment
    596..619     +  promoter       Pc promoter (fragment): intI1 (promoter lies within the coding sequence); class 1 integron promoter
    795..851     +  CDS            GmR (fragment): gentamycin acetyltransferase; aacC1; confers resistance to gentamycin
    858..1649    +  CDS            SmR: aminoglycoside adenylyltransferase (Murphy, 1985); aadA; confers resistance to spectinomycin and streptomycin
   1742..2330    +  rep_origin     ori: high-copy-number ColE1/pMB1/pBR322/pUC origin of replication
   2513..2605    +  CDS            lacI (fragment): lac repressor; lacI; The lac repressor binds to the lac operator to inhibit transcription in E. coli. This inhibition can be relieved by adding lactose or isopropyl-β-D-thiogalactopyranoside (IPTG).
   2660..2687    -  terminator     rrnB T2 terminator: transcription terminator T2 from the E. coli rrnB gene
   2819..2862    +  terminator     rrnB T1 terminator: Escherichia coli rrnB; transcription terminator T1 from the E. coli rrnB gene
>Addgene plasmid #48554 | pFUSB4_GTGG | depositor full sequence | sequence record 70254 | Full Sequence
ATGTTTTCCCAGTCACGACGTTGTAAAACGACGGCCAGTCTTAAGCGTCTCATGGCCTGACCCCGGACCA
AGTGGTGGCCTATCGCCAGCAACAATGGCGGCAAGCAAGCGCTCGAAACGGTGCAGCGGCTGTTGCCGGT
GCTGTGCCAGGACCATGGCCTGACCCCGGACCAAGTGGTGGCTATCGCCAGCAACGGTGGCGGCAAGCAA
GCGCTCGAAACGGTGCAGCGGCTGTTGCCGGTGCTGTGCCAGGACCATGGCCTGACCCCGGACCAAGTGG
TGGCTATCGCCAGCAACAATGGCGGCAAGCAAGCGCTCGAAACGGTGCAGCGGCTGTTGCCGGTGCTGTG
CCAGGACCATGGCCTGACCCCGGACCAAGTGGTGGCTATCGCCAGCAACAATGGCGGCAAGCAAGCGCTC
GAAACGGTGCAGCGGCTGTTGCCGGTGCTGTGCCAGGACCATGGCCTGACCCCGGACCAAGTGGTGGCTA
TCGAGACGTCTAGACCAGCCAGGACAGAAATGCCTCGACTTCGCTGCTACCCAAGGTTGCCGGGTGACGC
ACACCGTGGAAACGGATGAAGGCACGAACCCAGTGGACATAAGCCTGTTCGGTTCGTAAGCTGTAATGCA
AGTAGCGTATGCGCTCACGCAACTGGTCCAGAACCTTGACCGAACGCAGCGGTGGTAACGGCGCAGTGGC
GGTTTTCATGGCTTGTTATGACTGTTTTTTTGGGGTACAGTCTATGCCTCGGGCATCCAAGCAGCAAGCG
CGTTACGCCGTGGGTCGATGTTTGATGTTATGGAGCAGCAACGATGTTACGCAGCAGGGCAGTCGCCCTA
AAACAAAGTTAAACATTATGAGGGAAGCGGTGATCGCCGAAGTATCGACTCAACTATCAGAGGTAGTTGG
CGTCATCGAGCGCCATCTCGAACCGACGTTGCTGGCCGTACATTTGTACGGCTCCGCAGTGGATGGCGGC
CTGAAGCCACACAGTGATATTGATTTGCTGGTTACGGTGACCGTAAGGCTTGATGAAACAACGCGGCGAG
CTTTGATCAACGACCTTTTGGAAACTTCGGCTTCCCCTGGAGAGAGCGAGATTCTCCGCGCTGTAGAAGT
CACCATTGTTGTGCACGACGACATCATTCCGTGGCGTTATCCAGCTAAGCGCGAACTGCAATTTGGAGAA
TGGCAGCGCAATGACATTCTTGCAGGTATCTTCGAGCCAGCCACGATCGACATTGATCTGGCTATCTTGC
TGACAAAAGCAAGAGAACATAGCGTTGCCTTGGTAGGTCCAGCGGCGGAGGAACTCTTTGATCCGGTTCC
TGAACAGGATCTATTTGAGGCGCTAAATGAAACCTTAACGCTATGGAACTCGCCGCCCGACTGGGCTGGC
GATGAGCGAAATGTAGTGCTTACGTTGTCCCGCATTTGGTACAGCGCAGTAACCGGCAAAATCGCGCCGA
AGGATGTCGCTGCCGACTGGGCAATGGAGCGCCTGCCGGCCCAGTATCAGCCCGTCATACTTGAAGCTAG
ACAGGCTTATCTTGGACAAGAAGAAGATCGCTTGGCCTCGCGCGCAGATCAGTTGGAAGAATTTGTCCAC
TACGTGAAAGGCGAGATCACCAAGGTAGTCGGCAAATAACCCTCGAGCCACCCATGACCAAAATCCCTTA
ACGTGAGTTACGCGTCGTTCCACTGAGCGTCAGACCCCGTAGAAAAGATCAAAGGATCTTCTTGAGATCC
TTTTTTTCTGCGCGTAATCTGCTGCTTGCAAACAAAAAAACCACCGCTACCAGCGGTGGTTTGTTTGCCG
GATCAAGAGCTACCAACTCTTTTTCCGAAGGTAACTGGCTTCAGCAGAGCGCAGATACCAAATACTGTCC
TTCTAGTGTAGCCGTAGTTAGGCCACCACTTCAAGAACTCTGTAGCACCGCCTACATACCTCGCTCTGCT
AATCCTGTTACCAGTGGCTGCTGCCAGTGGCGATAAGTCGTGTCTTACCGGGTTGGACTCAAGACGATAG
TTACCGGATAAGGCGCAGCGGTCGGGCTGAACGGGGGGTTCGTGCACACAGCCCAGCTTGGAGCGAACGA
CCTACACCGAACTGAGATACCTACAGCGTGAGCATTGAGAAAGCGCCACGCTTCCCGAAGGGAGAAAGGC
GGACAGGTATCCGGTAAGCGGCAGGGTCGGAACAGGAGAGCGCACGAGGGAGCTTCCAGGGGGAAACGCC
TGGTATCTTTATAGTCCTGTCGGGTTTCGCCACCTCTGACTTGAGCGTCGATTTTTGTGATGCTCGTCAG
GGGGGCGGAGCCTATGGAAAAACGCCAGCAACGCGGCCTTTTTACGGTTCCTGGCCTTTTGCTGGCCTTT
TGCTCACATGTTCTTTCCTGCGTTATCCCCTGATTCTGTGGATAACCGTATTACCGCCTTTGAGTGAGCT
GATACCGCTCGCCGCAGCCGAACGACCGAGCGCAGCGAGTCAGTGAGCGAGGAAGCGGAAGAGCGCCCAA
TACGCAAACCGCCTCTCCCCGCGCGTTGGCCGATTCATTAATGCAGCTGGCACGACAGGTTTCCCGACTG
GAAAGCGGGCAGTGAGCGCAACGCAATTAATACGCGTACCGCTAGCCAGGAAGAGTTTGTAGAAACGCAA
AAAGGCCATCCGTCAGGATGGCCTTCTGCTTAGTTTGATGCCTGGCAGTTTATGGCGGGCGTCCTGCCCG
CCACCCTCCGGGCCGTTGCTTCACAACGTTCAAATCCGCTCCCGGCGGATTTGTCCTACTCAGGAGAGCG
TTCACCGACAAACAACAGATAAAACGAAAGGCCCAGTCTTCCGACTGAGCCTTTCGTTTTATTTGATGCC
TGGCAGTTCCCTACTCTCGCGTTAACGCTAGCATGG
