>Addgene plasmid #48554 | pFUSB4_GTGG | addgene partial sequence | sequence record 70899 | pCR8_F1 5'-ttgatgcctggcagttccct-3'
GTCACGACGTTGTAAAACGACGGCCAGTCTTAAGCGTCTCATGGCCTGACCCCGGACCAAGTGGTGGCTA
TCGCCAGCAACAATGGCGGCAAGCAAGCGCTCGAAACGGTGCAGCGGCTGTTGCCGGTGCTGTGCCAGGA
CCATGGCCTGACCCCGGACCAAGTGGTGGCTATCGCCAGCAACGGTGGCGGCAAGCAAGCGCTCGAAACG
GTGCAGCGGCTGTTGCCGGTGCTGTGCCAGGACCATGGCCTGACCCCGGACCAAGTGGTGGCTATCGCCA
GCAACAATGGCGGCAAGCAAGCGCTCGAAACGGTGCAGCGGCTGTTGCCGGTGCTGTGCCAGGACCATGG
CCTGACCCCGGACCAAGTGGTGGCTATCGCCAGCAACAATGGCGGCAAGCAAGCGCTCGAAACGGTGCAG
CGGCTGTTGCCGGTGCTGTGCCAGGACCATGGCCTGACCCCGGACCAAGTGGTGGCTATCGAGACGTCTA
GACCAGCCAGGACAGAAATGCCTCGACTTCGCTGCTACCCAAGGTTGCCGGGTGACGCACACCGTGGAAA
CGGATGAAGGCACGAACCCAGTGGACATAAGCCTGTTCGGTTCGTAAGCTGTAATGCAAGTAGCGTATGC
GCTCACGCAACTGGTCCAGAACCTTGACCGAACGCAGCGGTGGTAACGGCGCAGTGGCGGTTTTCATGGC
TTGTTATGACTGTTTTTTTGGGGTACAGTCTATGCCTCGGGCATCCAAGCAGCAAGCGCGTTACGCCGTG
GGTCGATGTTTGATGTTATGGAGCAGCAACGATGTTACGCAGCAGGGCAGTCGCCCTAAAACAAAGTTAA
ACATTATGAGGGAAGCGGTGATCGCCGAAGTATCGACTCAACTATCA
